Addgene plasmid #158331: pLKO_S.C.V5_NGFR
Purpose: Protein Barcode (Pro-Code) for vector/cell tracking. Contains U6 trRNA cassette for sgRNA cloning. Enables phenotypic CRISPR screens at a single cell resolution (using cytometry).
Depositing lab: Brian Brown. Depositing organization: Icahn School of Medicine at Mount Sinai. Publication: Protein Barcodes Enable High-Dimensional Single-Cell CRISPR Screens. Wroblewska A, Dhainaut M, Ben-Zvi B, Rose SA, Park ES, Amir ED, Bektesevic A, Baccarini A, Merad M, Rahman AH, Brown BD. Cell. 2018 Nov 1;175(4):1141-1155.e16. doi: 10.1016/j.cell.2018.09.022. Epub 2018 Oct 18. PubMed 30343902.
Backbone
  Vector backbone: pLKO
  Backbone size w/o insert (bp): 9000
  Vector type: Lentiviral, CRISPR
Growth in bacteria
  Bacterial resistance: Ampicillin, 100 μg/mL
  Growth temperature: 37°C
  Growth strain: NEB Stable
  Copy number: High Copy
Gene/Insert
  Gene/Insert name: Pro-Code Tagged human dNGFR
  Species: H. sapiens (human)
  Insert size (bp): 1000
  Mutation: Truncation of the signaling domain
  Entrez Gene: NGFR (a.k.a. CD271, Gp80-LNGFR, TNFRSF16, p75(NTR), p75NTR)
  Promoter: EF1a
  Tag / fusion protein: S.C.V5 (N terminal on insert)
  Cloning method: Restriction Enzyme; 5′ cloning site Unknown (unknown if destroyed)
  Sequencing primers: 5′ cctttttgagtttggatcttggttcat
Terms and licenses: Academic/Nonprofit Terms; Industry Terms: Not Available to Industry
How to cite: pLKO_S.C.V5_NGFR was a gift from Brian Brown (Addgene plasmid # 158331 ; http://n2t.net/addgene:158331 ; RRID:Addgene_158331)
