[The description below was written by a language model from this plasmid's Addgene catalogue record and pLannotate feature annotations shown in this document.]
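Description:
pLKO_S.C.V5_NGFR is a lentiviral CRISPR vector on the pLKO backbone that pairs a guide RNA expression cassette with a protein barcode ("Pro-Code") reporter. It is maintained in E. coli through a high-copy ColE1/pUC-type origin and selected with ampicillin (AmpR/β-lactamase); an f1 origin and remnants of lac and T7/T3 promoter elements are also carried in the bacterial portion. The viral portion has the layout of a third-generation transfer vector: an RSV promoter driving a truncated HIV-1 5' LTR, the Ψ packaging signal with a gag fragment, the RRE for Rev-dependent export of the genomic RNA, a cPPT/CTS element, a WPRE to boost transgene expression, and a downstream truncated LTR followed by an SV40 poly(A) signal and SV40 origin.

Two expression units sit between the LTRs. A human U6 (Pol III) promoter lies upstream of the S. pyogenes Cas9 gRNA scaffold, with a short gap between them that the record describes as a site for cloning an sgRNA; no Cas9 coding sequence is annotated, so the nuclease would have to be supplied separately. Downstream, the EF-1α promoter drives human NGFR lacking its signaling domain (dNGFR), fused at its N-terminal end to the epitope combination recorded as S.C.V5. The individual epitopes are not annotated in the feature table. The truncated receptor serves as an inert scaffold for the epitope tags, whose specific combination acts as a barcode. Antibody staining then identifies which vector, and hence which sgRNA, each cell received. The stated use is vector and cell tracking and phenotypic CRISPR screening at single-cell resolution by cytometry.
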