Features (pLannotate 1.2.2; 29 found; start..end, strand, type, name):
    882..907     +  misc_feature   MCS (fragment): multiple cloning site
    920..1906    +  CDS            NGFR (fragment): TNR16_HUMAN - Also known as TNFRSF16. Experimental evidence at protein level: Swiss-Prot protein existence level 1. Low affinity receptor which can bind to NGF, BDNF, NTF3, and NTF4. Forms a heterodimeric receptor with SORCS2 that binds the precursor forms of NGF, BDNF and NTF3 with high affinity, and has much lower affinity for mature NGF and BDNF (PubMed:24908487). Plays an important role in differentiation and survival of specific neuronal populations during development (By similarity). Can mediate cell survival as well as cell death of neural cells. Plays a role in the inactivation of RHOA
   1937..2525    +  misc_feature   WPRE: woodchuck hepatitis virus posttranscriptional regulatory element
   2530..2667    +  CDS            nef (fragment): NEF_HV1LA - Experimental evidence at protein level: Swiss-Prot protein existence level 1. Extracellular Nef protein targets CD4(+) T-lymphocytes for apoptosis by interacting with CXCR4 surface receptors. From Human immunodeficiency virus type 1 group M subtype B (isolate Lai) (HIV-1).
   2653..2833    +  LTR            5' LTR (truncated): truncated 5' long terminal repeat (LTR) from HIV-1
   2905..3026    +  polyA_signal   SV40 poly(A) signal: SV40 polyadenylation signal
   3066..3201    +  rep_origin     SV40 ori: SV40 origin of replication
   3222..3240    -  promoter       T7 promoter: promoter for bacteriophage T7 RNA polymerase
   3248..3403    +  CDS            lacZα (fragment): LacZα fragment of β-galactosidase; lacZ fragment
   3408..3836    +  rep_origin     f1 ori (sequence partly withheld): f1 bacteriophage origin of replication; arrow indicates direction of (+) strand synthesis
   3889..3993    +  promoter       AmpR promoter: bla
   3994..4854    +  CDS            AmpR: β-lactamase; bla; confers resistance to ampicillin, carbenicillin, and related antibiotics
   5025..5613    +  rep_origin     ori: high-copy-number ColE1/pMB1/pBR322/pUC origin of replication
   5796..5888    +  CDS            lacI (fragment): lac repressor; lacI; The lac repressor binds to the lac operator to inhibit transcription in E. coli. This inhibition can be relieved by adding lactose or isopropyl-β-D-thiogalactopyranoside (IPTG).
   5901..5922    +  protein_bind   CAP binding site: CAP binding activates transcription in the presence of cAMP. E. coli catabolite activator protein
   5937..5967    +  promoter       lac promoter: promoter for the E. coli lac operon
   5975..5991    +  protein_bind   lac operator: The lac repressor binds to the lac operator to inhibit transcription in E. coli. This inhibition can be relieved by adding lactose or isopropyl-β-D-thiogalactopyranoside (IPTG). lac repressor encoded by lacI
   6036..6054    +  promoter       T3 promoter: promoter for bacteriophage T3 RNA polymerase
   6082..6308    +  promoter       RSV promoter: Rous sarcoma virus enhancer/promoter
   6309..6489    +  LTR            5' LTR (truncated): truncated 5' long terminal repeat (LTR) from HIV-1
   6536..6661    +  misc_feature   HIV-1 Ψ: packaging signal of human immunodeficiency virus type 1
   6645..7008    +  CDS            HIV-1 gag (fragment): gag protein from human immunodeficiency virus 1; gag
   7154..7387    +  misc_feature   RRE: The Rev response element (RRE) of HIV-1 allows for Rev-dependent mRNA export from the nucleus to the cytoplasm.
   7764..7864    +  CDS            Rev (fragment): human immunodeficiency virus 1 (HIV-1) Rev protein; rev; enhances nuclear export of unspliced and incompletely spliced viral mRNAs
   7914..8154    +  promoter       U6 promoter: RNA polymerase III promoter for human U6 snRNA
   8181..8256    +  misc_RNA       gRNA scaffold: guide RNA scaffold for the Streptococcus pyogenes CRISPR/Cas9 system
   8304..8421    +  misc_feature   cPPT/CTS: central polypurine tract and central termination sequence of HIV-1
   8488..8554    +  CDS            small t antigen (fragment): SV40 (simian virus 40) small t antigen
   8561..865     +  promoter       EF-1α promoter (across the origin): strong constitutive promoter for human elongation factor EF-1α
>Addgene plasmid #158331 | pLKO_S.C.V5_NGFR | addgene full sequence | sequence record 330479 | Addgene NGS Result
GCAGTACGTGATTCTTGATCCCGAGCTTCGGGTTGGAAGTGGGTGGGAGAGTTCGAGGCCTTGCGCTTAA
GGAGCCCCTTCGCCTCGTGCTTGAGTTGAGGCCTGGCCTGGGCGCTGGGGCCGCCGCGTGCGAATCTGGT
GGCACCTTCGCGCCTGTCTCGCTGCTTTCGATAAGTCTCTAGCCATTTAAAATTTTTGATGACCTGCTGC
GACGCTTTTTTTCTGGCAAGATAGTCTTGTAAATGCGGGCCAAGATCTGCACACTGGTATTTCGGTTTTT
GGGGCCGCGGGCGGCGACGGGGCCCGTGCGTCCCAGCGCACATGTTCGGCGAGGCGGGGCCTGCGAGCGC
GGCCACCGAGAATCGGACGGGGGTAGTCTCAAGCTGGCCGGCCTGCTCTGGTGCCTGGCCTCGCGCCGCC
GTGTATCGCCCCGCCCTGGGCGGCAAGGCTGGCCCGGTCGGCACCAGTTGCGTGAGCGGAAAGATGGCCG
CTTCCCGGCCCTGCTGCAGGGAGCTCAAAATGGAGGACGCGGCGCTCGGGAGAGCGGGCGGGTGAGTCAC
CCACACAAAGGAAAAGGGCCTTTCCGTCCTCAGCCGTCGCTTCATGTGACTCCACGGAGTACCGGGCGCC
GTCCAGGCACCTCGATTAGTTCTCGAGCTTTTGGAGTACGTCGTCTTTAGGTTGGGGGGAGGGGTTTTAT
GCGATGGAGTTTCCCCACACTGAGTGGGTGGAGACTGAAGTTAGGCCAGCTTGGCACTTGATGTAATTCT
CCTTGGAATTTGCCCTTTTTGAGTTTGGATCTTGGTTCATTCTCAAGCCTCAGACAGTGGTTCAAAGTTT
TTTTCTTCCATTTCAGGTGTCGTGAGGAATTCTGCAGTCGATCGACGGTACCGCGGGCCCGGGATCCACG
GTCGCCACCATGGGGGCAGGTGCCACCGGCCGCGCCATGGACGGGCCGCGCCTGCTGCTGTTGCTGCTTC
TGGGGGTGTCCCTTGGAGGTGCCAAGGAGGCATGCAAGGAGACCGCCGCCGCCAAGTTCGAGAGGCAGCA
CATGGACAGCGGAGGAGGCGGGGGAGGGGAGGACCAGGTGGACCCCAGGCTGATCGACGGCAAGGGAGGA
GGCGGGGGAGGGGGCAAACCAATTCCAAACCCACTGCTGGGACTGGATTCCACACCCACAGGCCTGTACA
CACACAGCGGTGAGTGCTGCAAAGCCTGCAACCTGGGCGAGGGTGTGGCCCAGCCTTGTGGAGCCAACCA
GACCGTGTGTGAGCCCTGCCTGGACAGCGTGACGTTCTCCGACGTGGTGAGCGCGACCGAGCCGTGCAAG
CCGTGCACCGAGTGCGTGGGGCTCCAGAGCATGTCGGCGCCGTGCGTGGAGGCCGACGACGCCGTGTGCC
GCTGCGCCTACGGCTACTACCAGGATGAGACGACTGGGCGCTGCGAGGCGTGCCGCGTGTGCGAGGCGGG
CTCGGGCCTCGTGTTCTCCTGCCAGGACAAGCAGAACACCGTGTGCGAGGAGTGCCCCGACGGCACGTAT
TCCGACGAGGCCAACCACGTGGACCCGTGCCTGCCCTGCACCGTGTGCGAGGACACCGAGCGCCAGCTCC
GCGAGTGCACACGCTGGGCCGACGCCGAGTGCGAGGAGATCCCTGGCCGTTGGATTACACGGTCCACACC
CCCAGAGGGCTCGGACAGCACAGCCCCCAGCACCCAGGAGCCTGAGGCACCTCCAGAACAAGACCTCATA
GCCAGCACGGTGGCAGGTGTGGTGACCACAGTGATGGGCAGCTCCCAGCCCGTGGTGACCCGAGGCACCA
CCGACAACCTCATCCCTGTCTATTGCTCCATCCTGGCTGCTGTGGTTGTGGGCCTTGTGGCCTACATAGC
CTTCAAGAGGTGGAACAGGGGTATCCTCTAGAGCGGCCGCGTCGACAATCAACCTCTGGATTACAAAATT
TGTGAAAGATTGACTGGTATTCTTAACTATGTTGCTCCTTTTACGCTATGTGGATACGCTGCTTTAATGC
CTTTGTATCATGCTATTGCTTCCCGTATGGCTTTCATTTTCTCCTCCTTGTATAAATCCTGGTTGCTGTC
TCTTTATGAGGAGTTGTGGCCCGTTGTCAGGCAACGTGGCGTGGTGTGCACTGTGTTTGCTGACGCAACC
CCCACTGGTTGGGGCATTGCCACCACCTGTCAGCTCCTTTCCGGGACTTTCGCTTTCCCCCTCCCTATTG
CCACGGCGGAACTCATCGCCGCCTGCCTTGCCCGCTGCTGGACAGGGGCTCGGCTGTTGGGCACTGACAA
TTCCGTGGTGTTGTCGGGGAAGCTGACGTCCTTTCCATGGCTGCTCGCCTGTGTTGCCACCTGGATTCTG
CGCGGGACGTCCTTCTGCTACGTCCCTTCGGCCCTCAATCCAGCGGACCTTCCTTCCCGCGGCCTGCTGC
CGGCTCTGCGGCCTCTTCCGCATCTTCGCCTTCGCCCTCAGACGAGTCGGATCTCCCTTTGGGCCGCCTC
CCCGCCTGGGTACCTTTAAGACCAATGACTTACAAGGCAGCTGTAGATCTTAGCCACTTTTTAAAAGAAA
AGGGGGGACTGGAAGGGCTAATTCACTCCCAACGAAGATAAGATCTGCTTTTTGCTTGTACTGGGTCTCT
CTGGTTAGACCAGATCTGAGCCTGGGAGCTCTCTGGCTAACTAGGGAACCCACTGCTTAAGCCTCAATAA
AGCTTGCCTTGAGTGCTTCAAGTAGTGTGTGCCCGTCTGTTGTGTGACTCTGGTAACTAGAGATCCCTCA
GACCCTTTTAGTCAGTGTGGAAAATCTCTAGCAGTAGTAGTTCATGTCATCTTATTATTCAGTATTTATA
ACTTGCAAAGAAATGAATATCAGAGAGTGAGAGGAACTTGTTTATTGCAGCTTATAATGGTTACAAATAA
AGCAATAGCATCACAAATTTCACAAATAAAGCATTTTTTTCACTGCATTCTAGTTGTGGTTTGTCCAAAC
TCATCAATGTATCTTATCATGTCTGGCTCTAGCTATCCCGCCCCTAACTCCGCCCATCCCGCCCCTAACT
CCGCCCAGTTCCGCCCATTCTCCGCCCCATGGCTGACTAATTTTTTTTATTTATGCAGAGGCCGAGGCCG
CCTCGGCCTCTGAGCTATTCCAGAAGTAGTGAGGAGGCTTTTTTGGAGGCCTAGGGACGTACCCAATTCG
CCCTATAGTGAGTCGTATTACGCGCGCTCACTGGCCGTCGTTTTACAACGTCGTGACTGGGAAAACCCTG
GCGTTACCCAACTTAATCGCCTTGCAGCACATCCCCCTTTCGCCAGCTGGCGTAATAGCGAAGAGGCCCG
CACCGATCGCCCTTCCCAACAGTTGCGCAGCCTGAATGGCGAATGGG
[124 nt withheld, positions 3408-3531]
C
[91 nt withheld, positions 3533-3623]
A
[49 nt withheld, positions 3625-3673]
CCTTTGACGTTGGAGTCCACGTTCTTT
[37 nt withheld, positions 3701-3737]
ACCCTATCTCGGTCTATTCTTTTGATTTATAAGGGATTTTGCCGATTTCGGCCTATTGGTTAAAAAATGA
GCTGATTTAACAAAAATTTAACGCGAATTTTAACAAAATATTAACGCTTACAATTTAGGTGGCACTTTTC
GGGGAAATGTGCGCGGAACCCCTATTTGTTTATTTTTCTAAATACATTCAAATATGTATCCGCTCATGAG
ACAATAACCCTGATAAATGCTTCAATAATATTGAAAAAGGAAGAGTATGAGTATTCAACATTTCCGTGTC
GCCCTTATTCCCTTTTTTGCGGCATTTTGCCTTCCTGTTTTTGCTCACCCAGAAACGCTGGTGAAAGTAA
AAGATGCTGAAGATCAGTTGGGTGCACGAGTGGGTTACATCGAACTGGATCTCAACAGCGGTAAGATCCT
TGAGAGTTTTCGCCCCGAAGAACGTTTTCCAATGATGAGCACTTTTAAAGTTCTGCTATGTGGCGCGGTA
TTATCCCGTATTGACGCCGGGCAAGAGCAACTCGGTCGCCGCATACACTATTCTCAGAATGACTTGGTTG
AGTACTCACCAGTCACAGAAAAGCATCTTACGGATGGCATGACAGTAAGAGAATTATGCAGTGCTGCCAT
AACCATGAGTGATAACACTGCGGCCAACTTACTTCTGACAACGATCGGAGGACCGAAGGAGCTAACCGCT
TTTTTGCACAACATGGGGGATCATGTAACTCGCCTTGATCGTTGGGAACCGGAGCTGAATGAAGCCATAC
CAAACGACGAGCGTGACACCACGATGCCTGTAGCAATGGCAACAACGTTGCGCAAACTATTAACTGGCGA
ACTACTTACTCTAGCTTCCCGGCAACAATTAATAGACTGGATGGAGGCGGATAAAGTTGCAGGACCACTT
CTGCGCTCGGCCCTTCCGGCTGGCTGGTTTATTGCTGATAAATCTGGAGCCGGTGAGCGTGGGTCTCGCG
GTATCATTGCAGCACTGGGGCCAGATGGTAAGCCCTCCCGTATCGTAGTTATCTACACGACGGGGAGTCA
GGCAACTATGGATGAACGAAATAGACAGATCGCTGAGATAGGTGCCTCACTGATTAAGCATTGGTAACTG
TCAGACCAAGTTTACTCATATATACTTTAGATTGATTTAAAACTTCATTTTTAATTTAAAAGGATCTAGG
TGAAGATCCTTTTTGATAATCTCATGACCAAAATCCCTTAACGTGAGTTTTCGTTCCACTGAGCGTCAGA
CCCCGTAGAAAAGATCAAAGGATCTTCTTGAGATCCTTTTTTTCTGCGCGTAATCTGCTGCTTGCAAACA
AAAAAACCACCGCTACCAGCGGTGGTTTGTTTGCCGGATCAAGAGCTACCAACTCTTTTTCCGAAGGTAA
CTGGCTTCAGCAGAGCGCAGATACCAAATACTGTTCTTCTAGTGTAGCCGTAGTTAGGCCACCACTTCAA
GAACTCTGTAGCACCGCCTACATACCTCGCTCTGCTAATCCTGTTACCAGTGGCTGCTGCCAGTGGCGAT
AAGTCGTGTCTTACCGGGTTGGACTCAAGACGATAGTTACCGGATAAGGCGCAGCGGTCGGGCTGAACGG
GGGGTTCGTGCACACAGCCCAGCTTGGAGCGAACGACCTACACCGAACTGAGATACCTACAGCGTGAGCT
ATGAGAAAGCGCCACGCTTCCCGAAGGGAGAAAGGCGGACAGGTATCCGGTAAGCGGCAGGGTCGGAACA
GGAGAGCGCACGAGGGAGCTTCCAGGGGGAAACGCCTGGTATCTTTATAGTCCTGTCGGGTTTCGCCACC
TCTGACTTGAGCGTCGATTTTTGTGATGCTCGTCAGGGGGGCGGAGCCTATGGAAAAACGCCAGCAACGC
GGCCTTTTTACGGTTCCTGGCCTTTTGCTGGCCTTTTGCTCACATGTTCTTTCCTGCGTTATCCCCTGAT
TCTGTGGATAACCGTATTACCGCCTTTGAGTGAGCTGATACCGCTCGCCGCAGCCGAACGACCGAGCGCA
GCGAGTCAGTGAGCGAGGAAGCGGAAGAGCGCCCAATACGCAAACCGCCTCTCCCCGCGCGTTGGCCGAT
TCATTAATGCAGCTGGCACGACAGGTTTCCCGACTGGAAAGCGGGCAGTGAGCGCAACGCAATTAATGTG
AGTTAGCTCACTCATTAGGCACCCCAGGCTTTACACTTTATGCTTCCGGCTCGTATGTTGTGTGGAATTG
TGAGCGGATAACAATTTCACACAGGAAACAGCTATGACCATGATTACGCCAAGCGCGCAATTAACCCTCA
CTAAAGGGAACAAAAGCTGGAGCTGCAAGCTTAATGTAGTCTTATGCAATACTCTTGTAGTCTTGCAACA
TGGTAACGATGAGTTAGCAACATGCCTTACAAGGAGAGAAAAAGCACCGTGCATGGCGATTGGTGGAAGT
AAGGTGGTACGATCGTGCCTTATTAGGAAGGCAACAGACGGGTCTGACATGGATTGGACGAACCACTGAA
TTGCCGCATTGCAGAGATATTGTATTTAAGTGCCTAGCTCGATACATAAACGGGTCTCTCTGGTTAGACC
AGATCTGAGCCTGGGAGCTCTCTGGCTAACTAGGGAACCCACTGCTTAAGCCTCAATAAAGCTTGCCTTG
AGTGCTTCAAGTAGTGTGTGCCCGTCTGTTGTGTGACTCTGGTAACTAGAGATCCCTCAGACCCTTTTAG
TCAGTGTGGAAAATCTCTAGCAGTGGCGCCCGAACAGGGACTTGAAAGCGAAAGGGAAACCAGAGGAGCT
CTCTCGACGCAGGACTCGGCTTGCTGAAGCGCGCACGGCAAGAGGCGAGGGGCGGCGACTGGTGAGTACG
CCAAAAATTTTGACTAGCGGAGGCTAGAAGGAGAGAGATGGGTGCGAGAGCGTCAGTATTAAGCGGGGGA
GAATTAGATCGCGATGGGAAAAAATTCGGTTAAGGCCAGGGGGAAAGAAAAAATATAAATTAAAACATAT
AGTATGGGCAAGCAGGGAGCTAGAACGATTCGCAGTTAATCCTGGCCTGTTAGAAACATCAGAAGGCTGT
AGACAAATACTGGGACAGCTACAACCATCCCTTCAGACAGGATCAGAAGAACTTAGATCATTATATAATA
CAGTAGCAACCCTCTATTGTGTGCATCAAAGGATAGAGATAAAAGACACCAAGGAAGCTTTAGACAAGAT
AGAGGAAGAGCAAAACAAAAGTAAGACCACCGCACAGCAAGCGGCCGCTGATCTTCAGACCTGGAGGAGG
AGATATGAGGGACAATTGGAGAAGTGAATTATATAAATATAAAGTAGTAAAAATTGAACCATTAGGAGTA
GCACCCACCAAGGCAAAGAGAAGAGTGGTGCAGAGAGAAAAAAGAGCAGTGGGAATAGGAGCTTTGTTCC
TTGGGTTCTTGGGAGCAGCAGGAAGCACTATGGGCGCAGCGTCAATGACGCTGACGGTACAGGCCAGACA
ATTATTGTCTGGTATAGTGCAGCAGCAGAACAATTTGCTGAGGGCTATTGAGGCGCAACAGCATCTGTTG
CAACTCACAGTCTGGGGCATCAAGCAGCTCCAGGCAAGAATCCTGGCTGTGGAAAGATACCTAAAGGATC
AACAGCTCCTGGGGATTTGGGGTTGCTCTGGAAAACTCATTTGCACCACTGCTGTGCCTTGGAATGCTAG
TTGGAGTAATAAATCTCTGGAACAGATTTGGAATCACACGACCTGGATGGAGTGGGACAGAGAAATTAAC
AATTACACAAGCTTAATACACTCCTTAATTGAAGAATCGCAAAACCAGCAAGAAAAGAATGAACAAGAAT
TATTGGAATTAGATAAATGGGCAAGTTTGTGGAATTGGTTTAACATAACAAATTGGCTGTGGTATATAAA
ATTATTCATAATGATAGTAGGAGGCTTGGTAGGTTTAAGAATAGTTTTTGCTGTACTTTCTATAGTGAAT
AGAGTTAGGCAGGGATATTCACCATTATCGTTTCAGACCCACCTCCCAACCCCGAGGGGACCCGACAGGC
CCGAAGGAATAGAAGAAGAAGGTGGAGAGAGAGACAGAGACAGATCCATTCGATTAGTGAACGGATCTCG
ACGGTATCGATCACGAGACTAGTATCGAGCGGCCGCCCCCTTCACCGAGGGCCTATTTCCCATGATTCCT
TCATATTTGCATATACGATACAAGGCTGTTAGAGAGATAATTGGAATTAATTTGACTGTAAACACAAAGA
TATTAGTACAAAATACGTGACGTAGAAAGTAATAATTTCTTGGGTAGTTTGCAGTTTTAAAATTATGTTT
TAAAATGGACTATCATATGCTTACCGTAACTTGAAAGTATTTCGATTTCTTGGCTTTATATATCTTGTGG
AAAGGACGAAACACCGGGTCTTCGAGAAGACCTGTTTTAGAGCTAGAAATAGCAAGTTAAAATAAGGCTA
GTCCGTTATCAACTTGAAAAAGTGGCACCGAGTCGGTGCTTTTTTTAATTCTCGACCTCGAGACAAATGG
CAGTATTCATCCACAATTTTAAAAGAAAAGGGGGGATTGGGGGGTACAGTGCAGGGGAAAGAATAGTAGA
CATAATAGCAACAGACATACAAACTAAAGAATTACAAAAACAAATTACAAAAATTCAAAATTTTCGGGTT
TATTACAGGGACAGCAGAGATCCACTTTGGCCGCGGCTCGAGGCGATAAGCTTTGCAAAGATGGATAAAG
TTTTAAACAGAGAGGAATCTTTGCAGCTAATGGACCTTCTAGGTCTTGAAAGGAGTGGGAATTGGCTCCG
GTGCCCGTCAGTGGGCAGAGCGCACATCGCCCACAGTCCCCGAGAAGTTGGGGGGAGGGGTCGGCAATTG
AACCGGTGCCTAGAGAAGGTGGCGCGGGGTAAACTGGGAAAGTGATGTCGTGTACTGGCTCCGCCTTTTT
CCCGAGGGTGGGGGAGAACCGTATATAAGTGCAGTAGTCGCCGTGAACGTTCTTTTTCGCAACGGGTTTG
CCGCCAGAACACAGGTAAGTGCCGTGTGTGGTTCCCGCGGGCCTGGCCTCTTTACGGGTTATGGCCCTTG
CGTGCCTTGAATTACTTCCACCTGGCT
