>Addgene plasmid #158331 | pLKO_S.C.V5_NGFR | depositor partial sequence | sequence record 305531 | Tagged NGFR
ATGGGGGCAGGTGCCACCGGCCGCGCCATGGACGGGCCGCGCCTGCTGCTGTTGCTGCTTCTGGGGGTGT
CCCTTGGAGGTGCCAAGGAGGCATGCAAGGAGACCGCCGCCGCCAAGTTCGAGAGGCAGCACATGGACAG
CGGAGGAGGCGGGGGAGGGGAGGACCAGGTGGACCCCAGGCTGATCGACGGCAAGGGAGGAGGCGGGGGA
GGGGGCAAACCAATTCCAAACCCACTGCTGGGACTGGATTCCACACCCACAGGCCTGTACACACACAGCG
GTGAGTGCTGCAAAGCCTGCAACCTGGGCGAGGGTGTGGCCCAGCCTTGTGGAGCCAACCAGACCGTGTG
TGAGCCCTGCCTGGACAGCGTGACGTTCTCCGACGTGGTGAGCGCGACCGAGCCGTGCAAGCCGTGCACC
GAGTGCGTGGGGCTCCAGAGCATGTCGGCGCCGTGCGTGGAGGCCGACGACGCCGTGTGCCGCTGCGCCT
ACGGCTACTACCAGGATGAGACGACTGGGCGCTGCGAGGCGTGCCGCGTGTGCGAGGCGGGCTCGGGCCT
CGTGTTCTCCTGCCAGGACAAGCAGAACACCGTGTGCGAGGAGTGCCCCGACGGCACGTATTCCGACGAG
GCCAACCACGTGGACCCGTGCCTGCCCTGCACCGTGTGCGAGGACACCGAGCGCCAGCTCCGCGAGTGCA
CACGCTGGGCCGACGCCGAGTGCGAGGAGATCCCTGGCCGTTGGATTACACGGTCCACACCCCCAGAGGG
CTCGGACAGCACAGCCCCCAGCACCCAGGAGCCTGAGGCACCTCCAGAACAAGACCTCATAGCCAGCACG
GTGGCAGGTGTGGTGACCACAGTGATGGGCAGCTCCCAGCCCGTGGTGACCCGAGGCACCACCGACAACC
TCATCCCTGTCTATTGCTCCATCCTGGCTGCTGTGGTTGTGGGCCTTGTGGCCTACATAGCCTTCAAGAG
GTGGAACAGGGGTATCCTCTAG
